Addgene plasmid #174723: pDRM209 LTP (Luciferase tdTomato Puro)
Purpose: Expresses the firefly luciferase gene, E2A, tdTomato, T2A, and the puromycin resistance gene.
Depositing lab: Wayne Tilley. Depositing organization: Adelaide University. Publication: Selective inhibition of CDK9 in triple negative breast cancer. Mustafa EH, Laven-Law G, Kikhtyak Z, Nguyen V, Ali S, Pace AA, Iggo R, Kebede A, Noll B, Wang S, Winter JM, Dwyer AR, Tilley WD, Hickey TE. Oncogene. 2023 Nov 24. doi: 10.1038/s41388-023-02892-3. PubMed 38001268.
Backbone
  Vector backbone: pRRLSIN.cPPT.MND
  Backbone size w/o insert (bp): 6685
  Total vector size (bp): 10532
  Vector type: Mammalian Expression, Lentiviral, Luciferase
  Selectable markers: Puromycin
Growth in bacteria
  Bacterial resistance: Ampicillin, 100 μg/mL
  Growth temperature: 30°C
  Growth strain: NEB Stable
  Copy number: High Copy
Gene/Insert 1
  Gene/Insert name: Firefly Luciferase (alt name: Luc)
  Species: Photinus pyralis
  Insert size (bp): 1650
  Promoter: MND
  Tag / fusion protein: E2A linker (C terminal on insert)
  Cloning method: Gibson Cloning
  Sequencing primers: 5′ MND-F (GTTCGCTTCTCGCTTCTGTT)
Gene/Insert 2
  Gene/Insert name: tdTomato (alt name: Tomato)
  Species: Synthetic
  Insert size (bp): 1428
  Promoter: MND (off Luc-E2A)
  Tag / fusion protein: T2A linker (C terminal on insert)
  Cloning method: Gibson Cloning
  Sequencing primers: 5′ Use Luc-F (GACGAAGTACCGAAAGGTCTT), and/or tdTomato partial Internal-R (TCTTTGATGACGGCCATGT)
Gene/Insert 3
  Gene/Insert name: pac (alt name: puromycin acetyl transferase/ PuroR)
  Species: Streptomyces alboniger
  Insert size (bp): 600
  Promoter: MND (off Luc-E2A-tdTomato-T2A)
  Cloning method: Gibson Cloning
  Sequencing primers: 5′ WPRE-R (GCGTAAAAGGAGCAACATAG)
Terms and licenses: Academic/Nonprofit Terms; Industry Terms: Not Available to Industry
How to cite: pDRM209 LTP (Luciferase tdTomato Puro) was a gift from Wayne Tilley (Addgene plasmid # 174723 ; http://n2t.net/addgene:174723 ; RRID:Addgene_174723)
