[The description below was written by a language model from this plasmid's Addgene catalogue record and pLannotate feature annotations shown in this document.]
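Description:
pDRM209 LTP is a third-generation, self-inactivating HIV-1 lentiviral transfer vector built on the pRRLSIN.cPPT.MND backbone, designed to mark mammalian cells with a bioluminescent reporter, a fluorescent reporter and a drug-selection marker at the same time. In bacteria it is maintained through a high-copy ColE1/pUC-type origin and an ampicillin resistance gene (β-lactamase). An f1 origin, an SV40 origin and residual lac and T7/T3 promoter elements are also carried over from the backbone. The catalogue lists a total size of 10,532 bp, and the sequenced record annotated here is 10,518 nt.

The viral genome is transcribed in packaging cells from an RSV enhancer/promoter fused to a truncated 5' LTR. It contains the Ψ packaging signal with a gag fragment, the Rev response element for Rev-dependent nuclear export, the cPPT/CTS, a WPRE to enhance transcript expression, and a ΔU3 3' LTR that inactivates LTR promoter activity after integration, followed by an SV40 polyadenylation signal.

Payload expression depends on the internal MND promoter. The feature table detects this region as murine leukemia virus LTR-derived fragments, which fits MND being a modified retroviral LTR promoter. MND drives a single open reading frame encoding firefly luciferase (the luc+ version), an E2A peptide, tdTomato, a T2A peptide (listed in the catalogue but not separately annotated) and puromycin N-acetyltransferase. Ribosomal skipping at the two 2A sites yields three separate proteins from one transcript.

Transduced cells can therefore be enriched with puromycin, sorted or imaged by red-orange fluorescence, and quantified by luciferase activity. The associated publication concerns CDK9 inhibition in triple-negative breast cancer, but the record does not specify how the vector was used in that study.
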