Features (pLannotate 1.2.2; 31 found; start..end, strand, type, name):
      1..181     +  LTR            5' LTR (truncated): truncated 5' long terminal repeat (LTR) from HIV-1
    228..350     +  misc_feature   HIV-1 Ψ: packaging signal of human immunodeficiency virus type 1
    334..697     +  CDS            HIV-1 gag (fragment): gag protein from human immunodeficiency virus 1; gag
    843..1076    +  misc_feature   RRE: The Rev response element (RRE) of HIV-1 allows for Rev-dependent mRNA export from the nucleus to the cytoplasm.
   1453..1553    +  CDS            Rev (fragment): human immunodeficiency virus 1 (HIV-1) Rev protein; rev; enhances nuclear export of unspliced and incompletely spliced viral mRNAs
   1572..1689    +  misc_feature   cPPT/CTS: central polypurine tract and central termination sequence of HIV-1
   1723..1823    +  CDS            env (fragment): murine leukemia virus gPr80 envelope polyprotein precursor; env; proteolytically cleaved into gp70SU and p15TM subunits
   1865..1899    +  LTR            3' LTR (ΔU3) (fragment): self-inactivating 3' long terminal repeat (LTR) from Moloney murine leukemia virus
   1928..2251    +  LTR            LTR (fragment): long terminal repeat from Moloney murine leukemia virus
   2262..2288    +  misc_feature   MCS (fragment): pUC18/19 multiple cloning site
   2297..3946    +  CDS            luciferase: firefly luciferase; luc+; enhanced luc+ version of the luciferase gene
   3956..4008    +  CDS            E2A (fragment): 2A peptide from equine rhinitis A virus polyprotein Eukaryotic ribosomes fail to insert a peptide bond between the Gly and Pro residues, yielding separate polypeptides.
   4034..5461    +  CDS            tdTomato: tdTomato is a basic (constitutively fluorescent) orange fluorescent protein published in 2004, derived from Discosoma sp.. It is reported to be a somewhat slowly-maturing tandem dimer with low acid sensitivity.
   5525..6124    +  CDS            PuroR: puromycin N-acetyltransferase; pac from Streptomyces alboniger; confers resistance to puromycin
   6140..6728    +  misc_feature   WPRE: woodchuck hepatitis virus posttranscriptional regulatory element
   6745..6813    +  CDS            nef (fragment): NEF_HV1Z2 - Experimental evidence at protein level: Swiss-Prot protein existence level 1. Extracellular Nef protein targets CD4(+) T-lymphocytes for apoptosis by interacting with CXCR4 surface receptors. From Human immunodeficiency virus type 1 group M subtype D (isolate Z2/CDC-Z34) (HIV-1).
   6815..7048    +  LTR            3' LTR (ΔU3): self-inactivating 3' long terminal repeat (LTR) from HIV-1
   7120..7241    +  polyA_signal   SV40 poly(A) signal: SV40 polyadenylation signal
   7281..7416    +  rep_origin     SV40 ori: SV40 origin of replication
   7437..7455    -  promoter       T7 promoter: promoter for bacteriophage T7 RNA polymerase
   7463..7618    +  CDS            lacZα (fragment): LacZα fragment of β-galactosidase; lacZ fragment
   7623..8076    +  rep_origin     f1 ori (sequence partly withheld): f1 bacteriophage origin of replication; arrow indicates direction of (+) strand synthesis
   8102..8206    +  promoter       AmpR promoter: bla
   8207..9067    +  CDS            AmpR: β-lactamase; bla; confers resistance to ampicillin, carbenicillin, and related antibiotics
   9238..9826    +  rep_origin     ori: high-copy-number ColE1/pMB1/pBR322/pUC origin of replication
  10009..10101   +  CDS            lacI (fragment): lac repressor; lacI; The lac repressor binds to the lac operator to inhibit transcription in E. coli. This inhibition can be relieved by adding lactose or isopropyl-β-D-thiogalactopyranoside (IPTG).
  10114..10135   +  protein_bind   CAP binding site: CAP binding activates transcription in the presence of cAMP. E. coli catabolite activator protein
  10147..10177   +  promoter       lac promoter: promoter for the E. coli lac operon
  10185..10201   +  protein_bind   lac operator: The lac repressor binds to the lac operator to inhibit transcription in E. coli. This inhibition can be relieved by adding lactose or isopropyl-β-D-thiogalactopyranoside (IPTG). lac repressor encoded by lacI
  10246..10264   +  promoter       T3 promoter: promoter for bacteriophage T3 RNA polymerase
  10292..10518   +  promoter       RSV promoter: Rous sarcoma virus enhancer/promoter
>Addgene plasmid #174723 | pDRM209 LTP (Luciferase tdTomato Puro) | addgene full sequence | sequence record 348966 | Addgene NGS Result
GGGTCTCTCTGGTTAGACCAGATCTGAGCCTGGGAGCTCTCTGGCTAACTAGGGAACCCACTGCTTAAGC
CTCAATAAAGCTTGCCTTGAGTGCTTCAAGTAGTGTGTGCCCGTCTGTTGTGTGACTCTGGTAACTAGAG
ATCCCTCAGACCCTTTTAGTCAGTGTGGAAAATCTCTAGCAGTGGCGCCCGAACAGGGACTTGAAAGCGA
AAGGGAAACCAGAGGAGCTCTCTCGACGCAGGACTCGGCTTGCTGAAGCGCGCACGGCAAGAGGCGAGGG
GCGACTGGTGAGTACGCCAAAAATTTTGACTAGCGGAGGCTAGAAGGAGAGAGATGGGTGCGAGAGCGTC
AGTATTAAGCGGGGGAGAATTAGATCGCGATGGGAAAAAATTCGGTTAAGGCCAGGGGGAAAGAAAAAAT
ATAAATTAAAACATATAGTATGGGCAAGCAGGGAGCTAGAACGATTCGCAGTTAATCCTGGCCTGTTAGA
AACATCAGAAGGCTGTAGACAAATACTGGGACAGCTACAACCATCCCTTCAGACAGGATCAGAAGAACTT
AGATCATTATATAATACAGTAGCAACCCTCTATTGTGTGCATCAAAGGATAGAGATAAAAGACACCAAGG
AAGCTTTAGACAAGATAGAGGAAGAGCAAAACAAAAGTAAGACCACCGCACAGCAAGCGGCCGCTGATCT
TCAGACCTGGAGGAGGAGATATGAGGGACAATTGGAGAAGTGAATTATATAAATATAAAGTAGTAAAAAT
TGAACCATTAGGAGTAGCACCCACCAAGGCAAAGAGAAGAGTGGTGCAGAGAGAAAAAAGAGCAGTGGGA
ATAGGAGCTTTGTTCCTTGGGTTCTTGGGAGCAGCAGGAAGCACTATGGGCGCAGCGTCAATGACGCTGA
CGGTACAGGCCAGACAATTATTGTCTGGTATAGTGCAGCAGCAGAACAATTTGCTGAGGGCTATTGAGGC
GCAACAGCATCTGTTGCAACTCACAGTCTGGGGCATCAAGCAGCTCCAGGCAAGAATCCTGGCTGTGGAA
AGATACCTAAAGGATCAACAGCTCCTGGGGATTTGGGGTTGCTCTGGAAAACTCATTTGCACCACTGCTG
TGCCTTGGAATGCTAGTTGGAGTAATAAATCTCTGGAACAGATTTGGAATCACACGACCTGGATGGAGTG
GGACAGAGAAATTAACAATTACACAAGCTTAATACACTCCTTAATTGAAGAATCGCAAAACCAGCAAGAA
AAGAATGAACAAGAATTATTGGAATTAGATAAATGGGCAAGTTTGTGGAATTGGTTTAACATAACAAATT
GGCTGTGGTATATAAAATTATTCATAATGATAGTAGGAGGCTTGGTAGGTTTAAGAATAGTTTTTGCTGT
ACTTTCTATAGTGAATAGAGTTAGGCAGGGATATTCACCATTATCGTTTCAGACCCACCTCCCAACCCCG
AGGGGACCCGACAGGCCCGAAGGAATAGAAGAAGAAGGTGGAGAGAGAGACAGAGACAGATCCATTCGAT
TAGTGAACGGATCTCGACGGTATCGGTTAACTTTTAAAAGAAAAGGGGGGATTGGGGGGTACAGTGCAGG
GGAAAGAATAGTAGACATAATAGCAACAGACATACAAACTAAAGAATTACAAAAACAAATTACAAAAATT
CAAAATTTTATCGATCACGAGACTAGCCTCGAGGATATCGAGATCGATTAGTCCAATTTGTTAAAGACAG
GATATCAGTGGTCCAGGCTCTAGTTTTGACTCAACAATATCACCAGCTGAAGCCTATAGAGTACGAGCCA
TAGATAGAATAAAAGATTTTATTTAGTCTCCAGAAAAAGGGGGGAATGAAAGACCCCACCTGTAGGTTTG
GCAAGCTAGGATCAAGGTTAGGAACAGAGAGACAGCAGAATATGGGCCAAACAGGATATCTGTGGTAAGC
AGTTCCTGCCCCGGCTCAGGGCCAAGAACAGTTGGAACAGCAGAATATGGGCCAAACAGGATATCTGTGG
TAAGCAGTTCCTGCCCCGGCTCAGGGCCAAGAACAGATGGTCCCCAGATGCGGTCCCGCCCTCAGCAGTT
TCTAGAGAACCATCAGATGTTTCCAGGGTGCCCCAAGGACCTGAAATGACCCTGTGCCTTATTTGAACTA
ACCAATCAGTTCGCTTCTCGCTTCTGTTCGCGCGCTTCTGCTCCCCGAGCTCAATAAAAGAGCCCACAAC
CCCTCACTCGGCGCGATCGATGAATTCGAGCTCGGTACCCGGGGATCCAAGCCACCATGGAAGACGCCAA
AAACATAAAGAAAGGCCCGGCGCCATTCTATCCGCTGGAAGATGGAACCGCTGGAGAGCAACTGCATAAG
GCTATGAAGAGATACGCCCTGGTTCCTGGAACAATTGCTTTTACAGATGCACATATCGAGGTGGACATCA
CTTACGCTGAGTACTTCGAAATGTCCGTTCGGTTGGCAGAAGCTATGAAACGATATGGGCTGAATACAAA
TCACAGAATCGTCGTATGCAGTGAAAACTCTCTTCAATTCTTTATGCCGGTGTTGGGCGCGTTATTTATC
GGAGTTGCAGTTGCGCCCGCGAACGACATTTATAATGAACGTGAATTGCTCAACAGTATGGGCATTTCGC
AGCCTACCGTGGTGTTCGTTTCCAAAAAGGGGTTGCAAAAAATTTTGAACGTGCAAAAAAAGCTCCCAAT
CATCCAAAAAATTATTATCATGGATTCTAAAACGGATTACCAGGGATTTCAGTCGATGTACACGTTCGTC
ACATCTCATCTACCTCCCGGTTTTAATGAATACGATTTTGTGCCAGAGTCCTTCGATAGGGACAAGACAA
TTGCACTGATCATGAACTCCTCTGGATCTACTGGTCTGCCTAAAGGTGTCGCTCTGCCTCATAGAACTGC
CTGCGTGAGATTCTCGCATGCCAGAGATCCTATTTTTGGCAATCAAATCATTCCGGATACTGCGATTTTA
AGTGTTGTTCCATTCCATCACGGTTTTGGAATGTTTACTACACTCGGATATTTGATATGTGGATTTCGAG
TCGTCTTAATGTATAGATTTGAAGAAGAGCTGTTTCTGAGGAGCCTTCAGGATTACAAGATTCAAAGTGC
GCTGCTGGTGCCAACCCTATTCTCCTTCTTCGCCAAAAGCACTCTGATTGACAAATACGATTTATCTAAT
TTACACGAAATTGCTTCTGGTGGCGCTCCCCTCTCTAAGGAAGTCGGGGAAGCGGTTGCCAAGAGGTTCC
ATCTGCCAGGTATCAGGCAAGGATATGGGCTCACTGAGACTACATCAGCTATTCTGATTACACCCGAGGG
GGATGATAAACCGGGCGCGGTCGGTAAAGTTGTTCCATTTTTTGAAGCGAAGGTTGTGGATCTGGATACC
GGGAAAACGCTGGGCGTTAATCAAAGAGGCGAACTGTGTGTGAGAGGTCCTATGATTATGTCCGGTTATG
TAAACAATCCGGAAGCGACCAACGCCTTGATTGACAAGGATGGATGGCTACATTCTGGAGACATAGCTTA
CTGGGACGAAGACGAACACTTCTTCATCGTTGACCGCCTGAAGTCTCTGATTAAGTACAAAGGCTATCAG
GTGGCTCCCGCTGAATTGGAATCCATCTTGCTCCAACACCCCAACATCTTCGACGCAGGTGTCGCAGGTC
TTCCCGACGATGACGCCGGTGAACTTCCCGCCGCCGTTGTTGTTTTGGAGCACGGAAAGACGATGACGGA
AAAAGAGATCGTGGATTACGTCGCCAGTCAAGTAACAACCGCGAAAAAGTTGCGCGGAGGAGTTGTGTTT
GTGGACGAAGTACCGAAAGGTCTTACCGGAAAACTCGACGCAAGAAAAATCAGAGAGATCCTCATAAAGG
CCAAGAAGGGCGGAAAGATCGCCGTGGCTAGCGGACAGTGTACTAATTATGCTCTCTTGAAATTGGCTGG
AGATGTTGAGAGCAACCCTGGACCTCATATACCGGTCGCCACCATGGTGAGCAAGGGCGAGGAGGTCATC
AAAGAGTTCATGCGCTTCAAGGTGCGCATGGAGGGCTCCATGAACGGCCACGAGTTCGAGATCGAGGGCG
AGGGCGAGGGCCGCCCCTACGAGGGCACCCAGACCGCCAAGCTGAAGGTGACCAAGGGCGGCCCCCTGCC
CTTCGCCTGGGACATCCTGTCCCCCCAGTTCATGTACGGCTCCAAGGCGTACGTGAAGCACCCCGCCGAC
ATCCCCGATTACAAGAAGCTGTCCTTCCCCGAGGGCTTCAAGTGGGAGCGCGTGATGAACTTCGAGGACG
GCGGTCTGGTGACCGTGACCCAGGACTCCTCCCTGCAGGACGGCACGCTGATCTACAAGGTGAAGATGCG
CGGCACCAACTTCCCCCCCGACGGCCCCGTAATGCAGAAGAAGACCATGGGCTGGGAGGCCTCCACCGAG
CGCCTGTACCCCCGCGACGGCGTGCTGAAGGGCGAGATCCACCAGGCCCTGAAGCTGAAGGACGGCGGCC
ACTACCTGGTGGAGTTCAAGACCATCTACATGGCCAAGAAGCCCGTGCAACTGCCCGGCTACTACTACGT
GGACACCAAGCTGGACATCACCTCCCACAACGAGGACTACACCATCGTGGAACAGTACGAGCGCTCCGAG
GGCCGCCACCACCTGTTCCTGGGGCATGGCACCGGCAGCACCGGCAGCGGCAGCTCCGGCACCGCCTCCT
CCGAGGACAACAACATGGCCGTCATCAAAGAGTTCATGCGCTTCAAGGTGCGCATGGAGGGCTCCATGAA
CGGCCACGAGTTCGAGATCGAGGGCGAGGGCGAGGGCCGCCCCTACGAGGGCACCCAGACCGCCAAGCTG
AAGGTGACCAAGGGCGGCCCCCTGCCCTTCGCCTGGGACATCCTGTCCCCCCAGTTCATGTACGGCTCCA
AGGCGTACGTGAAGCACCCCGCCGACATCCCCGATTACAAGAAGCTGTCCTTCCCCGAGGGCTTCAAGTG
GGAGCGCGTGATGAACTTCGAGGACGGCGGTCTGGTGACCGTGACCCAGGACTCCTCCCTGCAGGACGGC
ACGCTGATCTACAAGGTGAAGATGCGCGGCACCAACTTCCCCCCCGACGGCCCCGTAATGCAGAAGAAGA
CCATGGGCTGGGAGGCCTCCACCGAGCGCCTGTACCCCCGCGACGGCGTGCTGAAGGGCGAGATCCACCA
GGCCCTGAAGCTGAAGGACGGCGGCCACTACCTGGTGGAGTTCAAGACCATCTACATGGCCAAGAAGCCC
GTGCAACTGCCCGGCTACTACTACGTGGACACCAAGCTGGACATCACCTCCCACAACGAGGACTACACCA
TCGTGGAACAGTACGAGCGCTCCGAGGGCCGCCACCACCTGTTCCTGTACGGCATGGACGAGCTGTACAA
GGGAAGCGGAGAGGGCAGAGGAAGTCTGCTAACATGCGGTGACGTCGAGGAGAATCCTGGACCTATGACC
GAGTACAAGCCCACGGTGCGCCTCGCCACCCGCGACGACGTCCCCCGGGCCGTACGCACCCTCGCCGCCG
CGTTCGCCGACTACCCCGCCACGCGCCACACCGTCGACCCGGACCGCCACATCGAGCGGGTCACCGAGCT
GCAAGAACTCTTCCTCACGCGCGTCGGGCTCGACATCGGCAAGGTGTGGGTCGCGGACGACGGCGCCGCG
GTGGCGGTCTGGACCACGCCGGAGAGCGTCGAAGCGGGGGCGGTGTTCGCCGAGATCGGCCCGCGCATGG
CCGAGTTGAGCGGTTCCCGGCTGGCCGCGCAGCAACAGATGGAAGGCCTCCTGGCGCCGCACCGGCCCAA
GGAGCCCGCGTGGTTCCTGGCCACCGTCGGCGTCTCGCCCGACCACCAGGGCAAGGGTCTGGGCAGCGCC
GTCGTGCTCCCCGGAGTGGAGGCGGCCGAGCGCGCCGGGGTGCCCGCCTTCCTGGAGACCTCCGCGCCCC
GCAACCTCCCCTTCTACGAGCGGCTCGGCTTCACCGTCACCGCCGACGTCGAGGTGCCCGAAGGACCGCG
CACCTGGTGCATGACCCGCAAGCCCGGTGCCTGACTCGAACTAGTCGACAATCAACCTCTGGATTACAAA
ATTTGTGAAAGATTGACTGGTATTCTTAACTATGTTGCTCCTTTTACGCTATGTGGATACGCTGCTTTAA
TGCCTTTGTATCATGCTATTGCTTCCCGTATGGCTTTCATTTTCTCCTCCTTGTATAAATCCTGGTTGCT
GTCTCTTTATGAGGAGTTGTGGCCCGTTGTCAGGCAACGTGGCGTGGTGTGCACTGTGTTTGCTGACGCA
ACCCCCACTGGTTGGGGCATTGCCACCACCTGTCAGCTCCTTTCCGGGACTTTCGCTTTCCCCCTCCCTA
TTGCCACGGCGGAACTCATCGCCGCCTGCCTTGCCCGCTGCTGGACAGGGGCTCGGCTGTTGGGCACTGA
CAATTCCGTGGTGTTGTCGGGGAAGCTGACGTCCTTTCCATGGCTGCTCGCCTGTGTTGCCACCTGGATT
CTGCGCGGGACGTCCTTCTGCTACGTCCCTTCGGCCCTCAATCCAGCGGACCTTCCTTCCCGCGGCCTGC
TGCCGGCTCTGCGGCCTCTTCCGCGTCTTCGCCTTCGCCCTCAGACGAGTCGGATCTCCCTTTGGGCCGC
CTCCCCGCCTGGAATTCGAGCTCGGTACCTTTAAGACCAATGACTTACAAGGCAGCTGTAGATCTTAGCC
ACTTTTTAAAAGAAAAGGGGGGACTGGAAGGGCTAATTCACTCCCAACGAAGACAAGATCTGCTTTTTGC
TTGTACTGGGTCTCTCTGGTTAGACCAGATCTGAGCCTGGGAGCTCTCTGGCTAACTAGGGAACCCACTG
CTTAAGCCTCAATAAAGCTTGCCTTGAGTGCTTCAAGTAGTGTGTGCCCGTCTGTTGTGTGACTCTGGTA
ACTAGAGATCCCTCAGACCCTTTTAGTCAGTGTGGAAAATCTCTAGCAGTAGTAGTTCATGTCATCTTAT
TATTCAGTATTTATAACTTGCAAAGAAATGAATATCAGAGAGTGAGAGGAACTTGTTTATTGCAGCTTAT
AATGGTTACAAATAAAGCAATAGCATCACAAATTTCACAAATAAAGCATTTTTTTCACTGCATTCTAGTT
GTGGTTTGTCCAAACTCATCAATGTATCTTATCATGTCTGGCTCTAGCTATCCCGCCCCTAACTCCGCCC
ATCCCGCCCCTAACTCCGCCCAGTTCCGCCCATTCTCCGCCCCATGGCTGACTAATTTTTTTTATTTATG
CAGAGGCCGAGGCCGCCTCGGCCTCTGAGCTATTCCAGAAGTAGTGAGGAGGCTTTTTTGGAGGCCTAGG
GACGTACCCAATTCGCCCTATAGTGAGTCGTATTACGCGCGCTCACTGGCCGTCGTTTTACAACGTCGTG
ACTGGGAAAACCCTGGCGTTACCCAACTTAATCGCCTTGCAGCACATCCCCCTTTCGCCAGCTGGCGTAA
TAGCGAAGAGGCCCGCACCGATCGCCCTTCCCAACAGTTGCGCAGCCTGAATGGCGAATGGG
[124 nt withheld, positions 7623-7746]
C
[91 nt withheld, positions 7748-7838]
A
[49 nt withheld, positions 7840-7888]
CCTTTGACGTTGGACCACGTTCTTT
[37 nt withheld, positions 7914-7950]
ACCCTATCTCGGTCTATTCTTTTGATTTATAAGGGATTTTGCCGATTTCGGCCTATTGGTTAAAAAATGA
GCTGATTTAACAAAAATTTAACGCGAATTTTAACAAAATATTAACGCTTACAATTTAGGTGGCACTTTTC
GGGGAAATGTGCGCGGAACCCCTATTTGTTTATTTTTCTAAATACATTCAAATATGTATCCGCTCATGAG
ACAATAACCCTGATAAATGCTTCAATAATATTGAAAAAGGAAGAGTATGAGTATTCAACATTTCCGTGTC
GCCCTTATTCCCTTTTTTGCGGCATTTTGCCTTCCTGTTTTTGCTCACCCAGAAACGCTGGTGAAAGTAA
AAGATGCTGAAGATCAGTTGGGTGCACGAGTGGGTTACATCGAACTGGATCTCAACAGCGGTAAGATCCT
TGAGAGTTTTCGCCCCGAAGAACGTTTTCCAATGATGAGCACTTTTAAAGTTCTGCTATGTGGCGCGGTA
TTATCCCGTATTGACGCCGGGCAAGAGCAACTCGGTCGCCGCATACACTATTCTCAGAATGACTTGGTTG
AGTACTCACCAGTCACAGAAAAGCATCTTACGGATGGCATGACAGTAAGAGAATTATGCAGTGCTGCCAT
AACCATGAGTGATAACACTGCGGCCAACTTACTTCTGACAACGATCGGAGGACCGAAGGAGCTAACCGCT
TTTTTGCACAACATGGGGGATCATGTAACTCGCCTTGATCGTTGGGAACCGGAGCTGAATGAAGCCATAC
CAAACGACGAGCGTGACACCACGATGCCTGTAGCAATGGCAACAACGTTGCGCAAACTATTAACTGGCGA
ACTACTTACTCTAGCTTCCCGGCAACAATTAATAGACTGGATGGAGGCGGATAAAGTTGCAGGACCACTT
CTGCGCTCGGCCCTTCCGGCTGGCTGGTTTATTGCTGATAAATCTGGAGCCGGTGAGCGTGGGTCTCGCG
GTATCATTGCAGCACTGGGGCCAGATGGTAAGCCCTCCCGTATCGTAGTTATCTACACGACGGGGAGTCA
GGCAACTATGGATGAACGAAATAGACAGATCGCTGAGATAGGTGCCTCACTGATTAAGCATTGGTAACTG
TCAGACCAAGTTTACTCATATATACTTTAGATTGATTTAAAACTTCATTTTTAATTTAAAAGGATCTAGG
TGAAGATCCTTTTTGATAATCTCATGACCAAAATCCCTTAACGTGAGTTTTCGTTCCACTGAGCGTCAGA
CCCCGTAGAAAAGATCAAAGGATCTTCTTGAGATCCTTTTTTTCTGCGCGTAATCTGCTGCTTGCAAACA
AAAAAACCACCGCTACCAGCGGTGGTTTGTTTGCCGGATCAAGAGCTACCAACTCTTTTTCCGAAGGTAA
CTGGCTTCAGCAGAGCGCAGATACCAAATACTGTTCTTCTAGTGTAGCCGTAGTTAGGCCACCACTTCAA
GAACTCTGTAGCACCGCCTACATACCTCGCTCTGCTAATCCTGTTACCAGTGGCTGCTGCCAGTGGCGAT
AAGTCGTGTCTTACCGGGTTGGACTCAAGACGATAGTTACCGGATAAGGCGCAGCGGTCGGGCTGAACGG
GGGGTTCGTGCACACAGCCCAGCTTGGAGCGAACGACCTACACCGAACTGAGATACCTACAGCGTGAGCT
ATGAGAAAGCGCCACGCTTCCCGAAGGGAGAAAGGCGGACAGGTATCCGGTAAGCGGCAGGGTCGGAACA
GGAGAGCGCACGAGGGAGCTTCCAGGGGGAAACGCCTGGTATCTTTATAGTCCTGTCGGGTTTCGCCACC
TCTGACTTGAGCGTCGATTTTTGTGATGCTCGTCAGGGGGGCGGAGCCTATGGAAAAACGCCAGCAACGC
GGCCTTTTTACGGTTCCTGGCCTTTTGCTGGCCTTTTGCTCACATGTTCTTTCCTGCGTTATCCCCTGAT
TCTGTGGATAACCGTATTACCGCCTTTGAGTGAGCTGATACCGCTCGCCGCAGCCGAACGACCGAGCGCA
GCGAGTCAGTGAGCGAGGAAGCGGAAGAGCGCCCAATACGCAAACCGCCTCTCCCCGCGCGTTGGCCGAT
TCATTAATGCAGCTGGCACGACAGGTTTCCCGACTGGAAAGCGGGCAGTGAGCGCAACGCAATTAATGTG
AGTTAGCTCACTCATTAGGCCCAGGCTTTACACTTTATGCTTCCGGCTCGTATGTTGTGTGGAATTGTGA
GCGGATAACAATTTCACACAGGAAACAGCTATGACCATGATTACGCCAAGCGCGCAATTAACCCTCACTA
AAGGGAACAAAAGCTGGAGCTGCAAGCTTAATGTAGTCTTATGCAATACTCTTGTAGTCTTGCAACATGG
TAACGATGAGTTAGCAACATGCCTTACAAGGAGAGAAAAAGCACCGTGCATGCCGATTGGTGGAAGTAAG
GTGGTACGATCGTGCCTTATTAGGAAGGCAACAGACGGGTCTGACATGGATTGGACGAACCACTGAATTG
CCGCATTGCAGAGATATTGTATTTAAGTGCCTAGCTCGATACATAAAC
